Addgene plasmid #29078: pEMS1163
Purpose: Expression of the reporter gene under the control of the MiniPromoter in this plasmid has not been tested
Depositing lab: Elizabeth Simpson. Depositing organization: University of British Columbia. Publication: A regulatory toolbox of MiniPromoters to drive selective expression in the brain. Portales-Casamar E, Swanson DJ, Liu L, de Leeuw CN, Banks KG, Ho Sui SJ, Fulton DL, Ali J, Amirabbasi M, Arenillas DJ, Babyak N, Black SF, Bonaguro RJ, Brauer E, Candido TR, Castellarin M, Chen J, Chen Y, Cheng JC, Chopra V, Docking TR, Dreolini L, D'Souza CA, Flynn EK, Glenn R, Hatakka K, Hearty TG, Imanian B, Jiang S, Khorasan-zadeh S, Komljenovic I, Laprise S, Liao NY, Lim JS, Lithwick S, Liu F, Liu J, Lu M, McConechy M, McLeod AJ, Milisavljevic M, Mis J, O'Connor K, Palma B, Palmquist DL, Schmouth JF, Swanson MI, Tam B, Ticoll A, Turner JL, Varhol R, Vermeulen J, Watkins RF, Wilson G, Wong BK, Wong SH, Wong TY, Yang GS, Ypsilanti AR, Jones SJ, Holt RA, Goldowitz D, Wasserman WW, Simpson EM. Proc Natl Acad Sci U S A. 2010 Sep 21. 107(38):16589-94. 10.1073/pnas.1009158107 PubMed 20807748.
Backbone
  Vector backbone: pEMS1306
  Backbone size w/o insert (bp): 16454
  Vector type: Pleiades Promoter Project [sic, Pleaides Plieades]
Growth in bacteria
  Bacterial resistance: Ampicillin, 100 μg/mL
  Growth temperature: 37°C
  Growth strain: DH5alpha
  Growth instructions: DH10B
  Copy number: High Copy
Gene/Insert
  Gene/Insert name: Ple95 (alt names: GPR88; G-protein coupled receptor 88)
  Species: H. sapiens (human)
  Insert size (bp): 3437
  Entrez Gene: GPR88 (a.k.a. COCPMR, STRG)
  Tag / fusion protein: EGFP-NLS (C terminal on backbone)
  Cloning method: Restriction Enzyme; 5′ cloning site FseI (unknown if destroyed); 3′ cloning site AscI (unknown if destroyed)
  Sequencing primers: 5′ Unknown
Terms and licenses: Academic/Nonprofit Terms; Industry Terms: Not Available to Industry
How to cite: pEMS1163 was a gift from Elizabeth Simpson (Addgene plasmid # 29078 ; http://n2t.net/addgene:29078 ; RRID:Addgene_29078)
