[The description below was written by a language model from this plasmid's Addgene catalogue record.]
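Description:
pEMS1163 is a Pleiades Promoter Project plasmid built on the large pEMS1306 backbone (about 16.5 kb without insert). It carries Ple95, a human MiniPromoter of roughly 3.4 kb designed from regulatory sequences of GPR88, the gene encoding G-protein coupled receptor 88. The MiniPromoter was inserted by restriction cloning between FseI and AscI sites, although the record does not say whether these sites survive in the final construct. The plasmid is maintained in E. coli as a high-copy vector under ampicillin selection. No feature table is provided, so the origin of replication and other backbone elements cannot be described in detail.

The payload is a promoter-reporter arrangement rather than a protein expression cassette. Ple95 sits upstream of a backbone-encoded EGFP carrying a nuclear localisation signal, so MiniPromoter activity would be read out as nuclear green fluorescence, which makes individual expressing cells easier to identify and count. The "C-terminal tag" entry in the catalogue refers to this reporter lying downstream of the insert, not to a fusion with the GPR88 protein, since no GPR88 coding sequence is indicated.

The plasmid belongs to a toolbox of compact human promoters intended to drive selective, region- or cell-type-restricted expression in the brain. The depositor states explicitly that reporter expression under the control of this MiniPromoter has not been tested in this plasmid, so the specificity and strength of Ple95 here should be treated as unvalidated. The record also does not state the intended delivery route or any mammalian selection or targeting elements in the backbone.
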