>Addgene plasmid #29078 | pEMS1163 | addgene partial sequence | sequence record 42442 | pEMS1307-fwd 5'-ccgcacgtctaagaaaccat-3'
GGCGTATCACGAGGCCCTTTCGTCTTCAAGAATTAATTCCGATCATATTCAATAACCCTTAATGAATTCG
AGCTCCTAGGCCGGCCGAGAAATGCAGGCTTGCTGTGCTTAATGCACTCAAAACCTCAATAAGGACAAAT
GGCAATAGGCAAAAAGATGATGACAAATACTCATCTCATTTACATCAGTAAACTTGATATCGAAACCTTC
AACCCTCTGAATAGCAAGTCACTGGTTCTTTTCTTTCACTTCCCCCTCCGGCCCCTGCCCCTGCCCCAAC
CAATTTCATTCAGATATAGCTTAGCTGGACCAAATCTATCAAGTCATGCTTATCCTTAATCCTCATCAGA
GTTCTTGAAGTCATCAACTAACCATATTGATTTTGAAATAGAAAAAGAAAAGCAGAGAAGCTGTGTTTTG
ACCTCTCTCCTGAAACATTGCTCTTAGGGACATATGACCCAGAACTACAACTGCAATGCATGTTAGATAG
AAGAGGTATATGCCATGTGTCATAATTAGAGAGAAGAAATGCTAAATTCATGAATAGGGATTCACAGAAA
GTTTTAACAGAAAGGGCCTTTGAAGTGACTGACTGTGAACTTATTTGACAAGATGAAAATAATCCATCGC
AAGGCTACATGATGGATGCTCGGCTTAGTATCTGGGTGTGCTGCAACCCCACCTAACATTTTTTTCTATT
ATGCCATGTTACCATATTCCCATATTGAGTTACATTTTCAAATACATGACTTTTCCAGTGAATAATTGAG
AGAACTCCTTTTCTGAAAAAATTCCCACATGG
